Addgene plasmid #109790: pHH0103_VASP_WH1
Purpose: Protein expression and purification of VASP_WH1
Depositing lab: Sachdev Sidhu. Depositing organization: University of Toronto. Publication: Large-scale survey and database of high affinity ligands for peptide recognition modules. Teyra J, Kelil A, Jain S, Helmy M, Jajodia R, Hooda Y, Gu J, D'Cruz AA, Nicholson SE, Min J, Sudol M, Kim PM, Bader GD, Sidhu SS. Mol Syst Biol. 2020 Dec;16(12):e9310. doi: 10.15252/msb.20199310. PubMed 33438817.
Backbone
  Vector backbone: pHH0103
  Vector type: Bacterial Expression
Growth in bacteria
  Bacterial resistance: Ampicillin, 100 μg/mL
  Growth temperature: 37°C
  Growth strain: DH5alpha
  Copy number: Low Copy
Gene/Insert
  Gene/Insert name: VASP_WH1
  Species: H. sapiens (human)
  Entrez Gene: VASP
  Cloning method: Restriction Enzyme; 5′ cloning site Sfi1 (unknown if destroyed); 3′ cloning site Not1 (unknown if destroyed)
Terms and licenses: Academic/Nonprofit Terms; Industry Terms: Not Available to Industry
How to cite: pHH0103_VASP_WH1 was a gift from Sachdev Sidhu (Addgene plasmid # 109790 ; http://n2t.net/addgene:109790 ; RRID:Addgene_109790)
