[The description below was written by a language model from this plasmid's Addgene catalogue record and pLannotate feature annotations shown in this document.]
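Description:
pHH0103_VASP_WH1 is a bacterial expression plasmid of about 7.1 kb, built on the pHH0103 backbone, for producing and purifying the WH1 domain of human VASP, an Ena/VASP-family actin regulator. It is propagated in E. coli under ampicillin selection (AmpR with its bla promoter) and replicates from a ColE1/pMB1-type origin; the catalogue lists it as low copy. The feature table also shows a pBR322 bom region and an f1 origin, which sits between two fragments of rop and so appears to interrupt that gene.

Expression is driven by the hybrid tac promoter followed by a lac operator, and the plasmid carries its own lacI gene under the lacIq promoter, so transcription is repressed until induction with IPTG. The reading frame begins with a 6xHis tag, continues through Schistosoma japonicum glutathione S-transferase, and ends with a fragment of VASP of roughly 340 bp, which was inserted by restriction cloning between SfiI and NotI sites. The resulting His-GST-WH1 fusion can be purified through either tag. An fd phage terminator lies just downstream of the insert.

Beyond the terminator the annotation detects two fragments of M13 gene III (the pIII minor coat protein), along with short remnants of the tetracycline resistance gene and its promoter. These look like leftovers from a phagemid and pBR322-type lineage, though the record does not describe the backbone's history or assign them any function here. The associated publication is a large-scale survey of high-affinity ligands for peptide recognition modules, consistent with using the purified domain as a target for peptide-binding studies.
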