Features (pLannotate 1.2.2; 21 found; start..end, strand, type, name):
      1..29      +  promoter       tac promoter: strong E. coli promoter; hybrid between the trp and lac UV5 promoters
     37..53      +  protein_bind   lac operator: The lac repressor binds to the lac operator to inhibit transcription in E. coli. This inhibition can be relieved by adding lactose or isopropyl-β-D-thiogalactopyranoside (IPTG). lac repressor encoded by lacI
    138..155     +  CDS            6xHis: 6xHis affinity tag
    171..824     +  CDS            GST26_SCHJA: Experimental evidence at protein level: Swiss-Prot protein existence level 1. GST isoenzymes appear to play a central role in the parasite detoxification system. Other functions are also suspected including a role in increasing the solubility of haematin in the parasite gut. From Schistosoma japonicum (Blood fluke).
    906..1244    +  CDS            VASP (fragment): VASP_HUMAN - Experimental evidence at protein level: Swiss-Prot protein existence level 1. Ena/VASP proteins are actin-associated proteins involved in a range of processes dependent on cytoskeleton remodeling and cell polarity such as axon guidance, lamellipodial and filopodial dynamics, platelet activation and cell migration. VASP promotes actin filament elongation. It protects the barbed end of growing actin filaments against capping and increases the rate of actin polymerization in the presence of capping protein. VASP stimulates actin filament elongation by promoting the transfer of profil
   1263..1310    +  terminator     fd terminator (sequence withheld): central terminator from bacteriophage fd (Otsuka and Kunisawa, 1982)
   1315..1527    +  CDS            M13 gene III (fragment) (sequence partly withheld): pIII; III; minor coat protein
   1542..2012    +  CDS            M13 gene III (fragment) (sequence partly withheld): pIII; III; minor coat protein
   2034..2104    +  CDS            TcR (fragment): tetracycline efflux protein; tet; confers resistance to tetracycline
   2346..2726    -  CDS            YPB1_ECOLX: Protein predicted: Swiss-Prot protein existence level 4. From Escherichia coli.
   2743..2894    +  CDS            rop (fragment): Rop protein, which maintains plasmids at low copy number; rop
   2930..3358    -  rep_origin     f1 ori (sequence partly withheld): f1 bacteriophage origin of replication; arrow indicates direction of (+) strand synthesis
   3367..3406    +  CDS            rop (fragment): Rop protein, which maintains plasmids at low copy number; rop
   3508..3648    +  misc_feature   bom: basis of mobility region from pBR322
   3834..4421    -  rep_origin     ori: high-copy-number ColE1/pMB1/pBR322/pUC origin of replication
   4592..5452    -  CDS            AmpR: β-lactamase; bla; confers resistance to ampicillin, carbenicillin, and related antibiotics
   5453..5557    -  promoter       AmpR promoter: bla
   5666..5743    +  promoter       lacIq promoter: lacI (mutant); In the lacIq allele, a single base change in the promoter boosts expression of the lacI gene about 10-fold.
   5744..6826    +  CDS            lacI: lac repressor; lacI; The lac repressor binds to the lac operator to inhibit transcription in E. coli. This inhibition can be relieved by adding lactose or isopropyl-β-D-thiogalactopyranoside (IPTG).
   6839..6860    +  protein_bind   CAP binding site: CAP binding activates transcription in the presence of cAMP. E. coli catabolite activator protein
   6879..6896    +  promoter       tet promoter (fragment): E. coli promoter for tetracycline efflux protein gene
>Addgene plasmid #109790 | pHH0103_VASP_WH1 | addgene full sequence | sequence record 213479 | Addgene NGS Result
TTGACAATTAATCATCGGCTCGTATAATGTGTGGAATTGTGAGCGGATAACAATTTCACACAGGAAACAG
CCAGTCCGTTTAGGTGTTTTCACGAGCACTTCACCAACAAGGACCATAGATTATGAAAATCGAAGAACAC
CATCACCATCACCATTCCAGCGGTAAGCTTATGTCCCCTATACTAGGTTATTGGAAAATTAAGGGCCTTG
TGCAACCCACTCGACTTCTTTTGGAATATCTTGAAGAAAAATATGAAGAGCATTTGTATGAGCGCGATGA
AGGTGATAAATGGCGAAACAAAAAGTTTGAATTGGGTTTGGAGTTTCCCAATCTTCCTTATTATATTGAT
GGTGATGTTAAATTAACACAGTCTATGGCCATCATACGTTATATAGCTGACAAGCACAACATGTTGGGTG
GTTGTCCAAAAGAGCGTGCAGAGATTTCAATGCTTGAAGGAGCGGTTTTGGATATTAGATACGGTGTTTC
GAGAATTGCATATAGTAAAGACTTTGAAACTCTCAAAGTTGATTTTCTTAGCAAGCTACCTGAAATGCTG
AAAATGTTCGAAGATCGTTTATGTCATAAAACATATTTAAATGGTGATCATGTAACCCATCCTGACTTCA
TGTTGTATGACGCTCTTGATGTTGTTTTATACATGGACCCAATGTGCCTGGATGCGTTCCCAAAATTAGT
TTGTTTTAAAAAACGTATTGAAGCTATCCCACAAATTGATAAGTACTTGAAATCCAGCAAGTATATAGCA
TGGCCTTTGCAGGGCTGGCAAGCCACGTTTGGTGGTGGCGACCATCCTCCAAAATCGGATCTGGAAGTTC
TGTTCCAGGGGCCCCTGTCCAGCGGTCTGGTTCCGCGTGGTTCCGGTACCGCGGCCCAGCCGGCCATGTC
TGAAACCGTGATTTGCTCTTCTCGTGCCACTGTTATGCTGTACGACGACGGCAACAAACGTTGGCTGCCG
GCAGGTACCGGTCCGCAGGCTTTCTCCCGCGTTCAGATCTATCACAACCCGACGGCTAACTCCTTTCGTG
TGGTTGGCCGCAAAATGCAGCCAGACCAACAGGTAGTAATCAACTGTGCGATCGTCCGCGGTGTGAAATA
CAATCAGGCGACCCCGAACTTCCATCAATGGCGTGATGCCCGTCAGGTTTGGGGTCTGAACTTCGGTAGC
AAGGAGGATGCGGCTCAGTTCGCTGCAGGCATGGCAAGCGCGCTGGAAGCGCTGGGCGCGGCCGCATA
[142 nt withheld, positions 1259-1400]
C
[98 nt withheld, positions 1402-1499]
AGTTTGTACTGGTGACGAAACTCAGTGTCTAGCTAGAGTGGC
[149 nt withheld, positions 1542-1690]
T
[41 nt withheld, positions 1692-1732]
T
[62 nt withheld, positions 1734-1795]
A
[35 nt withheld, positions 1797-1831]
CCTCCCTCAATCGGTTGAATGTCGCCCTTTTGTCTTTGGCGCTGGTAAACCATATGAA
[86 nt withheld, positions 1890-1975]
T
[54 nt withheld, positions 1977-2030]
CTAGCGCCGCCCTATACCTTGTCTGCCTCCCCGCGTTGCGTCGCGGTGCATGGAGCCGGGCCACCTCGAC
CTGAATGGAAGCCGGCGGCACCTCGCTAACGGATTCACCACTCCAAGAATTGGAGCCAATCAATTCTTGC
GGAGAACTGTGAATGCGCAAACCAACCCTTGGCAGAACATATCCATCGCGTCCGCCATCTCCAGCAGCCG
CACGCGGCGCATCTCGGGCAGCGTTGGGTCCTGGCCACGGGTGCGCATGATCGTGCTCCTGTCGTTGAGG
ACCCGGCTAGGCTGGCGGGGTTGCCTTACTGGTTAGCAGAATGAATCACCGATACGCGAGCGAACGTGAA
GCGACTGCTGCTGCAAAACGTCTGCGACCTGAGCAACAACATGAATGGTCTTCGGTTTCCGTGTTTCGTA
AAGTCTGGAAACGCGGAAGTCAGCGCCCTGCACCATTATGTTCCGGATCTGCATCGCAGGATGCTGCTGG
CTACCCTGTGGAACACCTACATCTGTATTAACGAAGCGCTGGCATTGACCCTGAGTGATTTTTCTCTGGT
CCCGCCGCATCCATACCGCCAGTTGTTTACCCTCACAACGTTCCAGTAACCGGGCATGTTCATCATCAGT
AACCCGTATCGTGAGCATCCTCTCTCGTTTCATCGGTATCATTACCCCCATGAACAGAAATCCCCCTTAC
ACGGAGGCATCAGTGACCAAACAGGAAAAAACCGCCCTTAACATGGCCCGCTTTATCAGAAGCCAGACAT
TAACGCTTCTGGAGAAACTCAACGAGCTGGACGCGGATGAACAGGCAGACATCTGTGAATCGCTTCACGA
CCACGCTGATGAGCTTTACCGCAGGATCCGCGAAATTGTAAGCGTTAATATTTTGTTAAAATTCGCGTTA
AATTTTTGTTAAATCAGCTCATTTTTTAACCAATAGGCCGAAATCGGCAAAATCCCTTATAAATCAAAAG
AATAGACCGAGATAGGGT
[37 nt withheld, positions 3029-3065]
AAAGAACGTGGACTCCAACGTCAAAGG
[49 nt withheld, positions 3093-3141]
T
[91 nt withheld, positions 3143-3233]
G
[124 nt withheld, positions 3235-3358]
CGCGGATCCTGCCTCGCGCGTTTCGGTGATGACGGTGAAAACCTCTGACACATGCAGCTCCCGGAGACGG
TCACAGCTTGTCTGTAAGCGGATGCCGGGAGCAGACAAGCCCGTCAGGGCGCGTCAGCGGGTGTTGGCGG
GTGTCGGGGCGCAGCCATGACCCAGTCACGTAGCGATAGCGGAGTGTATACTGGCTTAACTATGCGGCAT
CAGAGCAGATTGTACTGAGAGTGCACCATATGCGGTGTGAAATACCGCACAGATGCGTAAGGAGAAAATA
CCGCATCAGGCGCTCTTCCGCTTCCTCGCTCACTGACTCGCTGCGCTCGGTCGTTCGGCTGCGGCGAGCG
GTATCAGCTCACTCAAAGGCGGTAATACGGTTATCCACAGAATCAGGGGATAACGCAGGAAAGAACATGT
GAGCAAAAGGCCAGCAAAAGGCCAGGAACCGTAAAAAGGCCGCGTTGCTGGCGTTTTTCCATAGGCTCCG
CCCCCCTGACGAGCATCACAAAAATCGACGCTCAAGTCAGAGGTGGCGAAACCCGACAGGACTATAAAGA
TACCAGGGTTTCCCCCTGGAAGCTCCCTCGTGCGCTCTCCTGTTCCGACCCTGCCGCTTACCGGATACCT
GTCCGCCTTTCTCCCTTCGGGAAGCGTGGCGCTTTCTCATAGCTCACGCTGTAGGTATCTCAGTTCGGTG
TAGGTCGTTCGCTCCAAGCTGGGCTGTGTGCACGAACCCCCCGTTCAGCCCGACCGCTGCGCCTTATCCG
GTAACTATCGTCTTGAGTCCAACCCGGTAAGACACGACTTATCGCCACTGGCAGCAGCCACTGGTAACAG
GATTAGCAGAGCGAGGTATGTAGGCGGTGCTACAGAGTTCTTGAAGTGGTGGCCTAACTACGGCTACACT
AGAAGGACAGTATTTGGTATCTGCGCTCTGCTGAAGCCAGTTACCTTCGGAAAAAGAGTTGGTAGCTCTT
GATCCGGCAAACAAACCACCGCTGGTAGCGGTGGTTTTTTTGTTTGCAAGCAGCAGATTACGCGCAGAAA
AAAAGGATCTCAAGAAGATCCTTTGATCTTTTCTACGGGGTCTGACGCTCAGTGGAACGAAAACTCACGT
TAAGGGATTTTGGTCATGAGATTATCAAAAAGGATCTTCACCTAGATCCTTTTAAATTAAAAATGAAGTT
TTAAATCAATCTAAAGTATATATGAGTAAACTTGGTCTGACAGTTACCAATGCTTAATCAGTGAGGCACC
TATCTCAGCGATCTGTCTATTTCGTTCATCCATAGTTGCCTGACTCCCCGTCGTGTAGATAACTACGATA
CGGGAGGGCTTACCATCTGGCCCCAGTGCTGCAATGATACCGCGAGACCCACGCTCACCGGCTCCAGATT
TATCAGCAATAAACCAGCCAGCCGGAAGGGCCGAGCGCAGAAGTGGTCCTGCAACTTTATCCGCCTCCAT
CCAGTCTATTAATTGTTGCCGGGAAGCTAGAGTAAGTAGTTCGCCAGTTAATAGTTTGCGCAACGTTGTT
GCCATTGCTGCAGGCATCGTGGTGTCACGCTCGTCGTTTGGTATGGCTTCATTCAGCTCCGGTTCCCAAC
GATCAAGGCGAGTTACATGATCCCCCATGTTGTGCAAAAAAGCGGTTAGCTCCTTCGGTCCTCCGATCGT
TGTCAGAAGTAAGTTGGCCGCAGTGTTATCACTCATGGTTATGGCAGCACTGCATAATTCTCTTACTGTC
ATGCCATCCGTAAGATGCTTTTCTGTGACTGGTGAGTACTCAACCAAGTCATTCTGAGAATAGTGTATGC
GGCGACCGAGTTGCTCTTGCCCGGCGTCAACACGGGATAATACCGCGCCACATAGCAGAACTTTAAAAGT
GCTCATCATTGGAAAACGTTCTTCGGGGCGAAAACTCTCAAGGATCTTACCGCTGTTGAGATCCAGTTCG
ATGTAACCCACTCGTGCACCCAACTGATCTTCAGCATCTTTTACTTTCACCAGCGTTTCTGGGTGAGCAA
AAACAGGAAGGCAAAATGCCGCAAAAAAGGGAATAAGGGCGACACGGAAATGTTGAATACTCATACTCTT
CCTTTTTCAATATTATTGAAGCATTTATCAGGGTTATTGTCTCATGAGCGGATACATATTTGAATGTATT
TAGAAAAATAAACAAATAGGGGTTCCGCGCACATTTCCCCGAAAAGTGCCACCTGACGTCTAAGAAACCA
TTATTATCATGACATTAACCTATAAAAATAGGCGTATCACGAGGCCCTTTCGTCTTCAAGAATTCCCGAC
ACCATCGAATGGTGCAAAACCTTTCGCGGTATGGCATGATAGCGCCCGGAAGAGAGTCAATTCAGGGTGG
TGAATGTGAAACCAGTAACGTTATACGATGTCGCAGAGTATGCCGGTGTCTCTTATCAGACCGTTTCCCG
CGTGGTGAACCAGGCCAGCCACGTTTCTGCGAAAACGCGGGAAAAAGTGGAAGCGGCGATGGCGGAGCTG
AATTACATTCCCAACCGCGTGGCACAACAACTGGCGGGCAAACAGTCGTTGCTGATTGGCGTTGCCACCT
CCAGTCTGGCCCTGCACGCGCCGTCGCAAATTGTCGCGGCGATTAAATCTCGCGCCGATCAACTGGGTGC
CAGCGTGGTGGTGTCGATGGTAGAACGAAGCGGCGTCGAAGCCTGTAAAGCGGCGGTGCACAATCTTCTC
GCGCAACGCGTCAGTGGGCTGATCATTAACTATCCGCTGGATGACCAGGATGCCATTGCTGTGGAAGCTG
CCTGCACTAATGTTCCGGCGTTATTTCTTGATGTCTCTGACCAGACACCCATCAACAGTATTATTTTCTC
CCATGAAGACGGTACGCGACTGGGCGTGGAGCATCTGGTCGCATTGGGTCACCAGCAAATCGCGCTGTTA
GCGGGCCCATTAAGTTCTGTCTCGGCGCGTCTGCGTCTGGCTGGCTGGCATAAATATCTCACTCGCAATC
AAATTCAGCCGATAGCGGAACGGGAAGGCGACTGGAGTGCCATGTCCGGTTTTCAACAAACCATGCAAAT
GCTGAATGAGGGCATCGTTCCCACTGCGATGCTGGTTGCCAACGATCAGATGGCGCTGGGCGCAATGCGC
GCCATTACCGAGTCCGGGCTGCGCGTTGGTGCGGATATCTCGGTAGTGGGATACGACGATACCGAAGACA
GCTCATGTTATATCCCGCCGTTAACCACCATCAAACAGGATTTTCGCCTGCTGGGGCAAACCAGCGTGGA
CCGCTTGCTGCAACTCTCTCAGGGCCAGGCGGTGAAGGGCAATCAGCTGTTGCCCGTCTCACTGGTGAAA
AGAAAAACCACCCTGGCGCCCAATACGCAAACCGCCTCTCCCCGCGCGTTGGCCGATTCATTAATGCAGC
TGGCACGACAGGTTTCCCGACTGGAAAGCGGGCAGTGAGCGCAACGCAATTAATGTAAGTTAGCTCACTC
ATTAGGCACAATTCTCATGTTTGACAGCTTATCATCGACTGCACGGTGCACCAATGCTTCTGGCGTCAGG
CAGCCATCGGAAGCTGTGGTATGGCTGTGCAGGTCGTAAATCACTGCATAATTCGTGTCGCTCAAGGCGC
ACTCCCGTTCTGGATAATGTTTTTTGCGCCGACATCATAACGGTTCTGGCAAATATTCTGAAATGAGCTG
