>Addgene plasmid #109790 | pHH0103_VASP_WH1 | depositor partial sequence | sequence record 206742 | pHH0103_VASP_WH1 sequence 363 bps
GGCCCAGCCGGCCATGTCTGAAACCGTGATTTGCTCTTCTCGTGCCACTGTTATGCTGTACGACGACGGC
AACAAACGTTGGCTGCCGGCAGGTACCGGTCCGCAGGCTTTCTCCCGCGTTCAGATCTATCACAACCCGA
CGGCTAACTCCTTTCGTGTGGTTGGCCGCAAAATGCAGCCAGACCAACAGGTAGTAATCAACTGTGCGAT
CGTCCGCGGTGTGAAATACAATCAGGCGACCCCGAACTTCCATCAATGGCGTGATGCCCGTCAGGTTTGG
GGTCTGAACTTCGGTAGCAAGGAGGATGCGGCTCAGTTCGCTGCAGGCATGGCAAGCGCGCTGGAAGCGC
TGGGCGCGGCCGC
